>Addgene plasmid #24576 | pFloxin-IRES-Ofd1-Myc-G139S | depositor full sequence | sequence record 11451 | Author sequence
AAGCTTCCTTCTGCAGGAGCGTACAGAACCCAGGGCCCTGGCACCCGTGCAGACCCTGGCCCACCCCACC
TGGGCGCTCAGTGCCCAAGAGATGTCCACACCTAGGATGTCCCGCGGTGGGTGGGGGGCCCGAGAGACGG
GCAGGCCGGGGGCAGGCCTGGCCATGCGGGGCCGAACCGGGCACTGCCCAGCGTGGGGCGCGGGGGCCAC
GGCGCGCGCCCCCAGCCCCCGGGCCCAGCACCCCAAGGCGGCCAACGCCAAAACTCTCCCTCCTCCTCTT
CCTCAATCTCGCTCTCGCTCTTTTTTTTTTTCGCAAAAGGAGGGGAGAGGGGGTAAAAAAATGCTGCACT
GTCGGCGAAGCCGGTGAGTGAGCGGCGCGGGGCCAATCGCGTGCGCCGTTCCGAAAGTTGCCTTTTATGG
CTCGAGCGGCCGCGGCGGCGCCCTATAAAACCCAGCGGCGCGACGCGCCACCACCGCCGAGACCGCGTCC
GCCCGCGAGCACAGAGCCTCGCCTTTGCCACCATGGCTATAACTTCGTATAGCATACATTATACGAACGG
TAGTGATAGGCCTTTTAGCTACATCTGCCAATCCATCTCATTTTCACACACACACACACCACTTTCCTTC
TGGTCAGTGGGCACATGTCCAGCCTCAAGTTTATATCACCACCCCCAATGCCCAACACTTGTATGGCCTT
GGGCGGGTCATCCCCCCCCCCACCCCCAGTATCTGCAACCTCAAGCTAGCTTGGGTGCGTTGGTTGTGGA
TAAGTAGCTAGACTCCAGCAACCAGTAACCTCTGCCCTTTCTCCTCCATGACAACCAGGTACCGGTAGTG
ACTAATAGCTGATAGAATTCCGCCCCCCCCCCCCCCCCCTCTCCCTCCCCCCCCCCTAACGTTACTGGCC
GAAGCCGCTTGGAATAAGGCCGGTGTGCGTTTGTCTATATGTTATTTTCCACCATATTGCCGTCTTTTGG
CAATGTGAGGGCCCGGAAACCTGGCCCTGTCTTCTTGACGAGCATTCCTAGGGGTCTTTCCCCTCTCGCC
AAAGGAATGCAAGGTCTGTTGAATGTCGTGAAGGAAGCAGTTCCTCTGGAAGCTTCTTGAAGACAAACAA
CGTCTGTAGCGACCCTTTGCAGGCAGCGGAACCCCCCACCTGGCGACAGGTGCCTCTGCGGCCAAAAGCC
ACGTGTATAAGATACACCTGCAAAGGCGGCACAACCCCAGTGCCACGTTGTGAGTTGGATAGTTGTGGAA
AGAGTCAAATGGCTCTCCTAAGCGTATTCAACAAGGGGCTGAAGGATGCCCAGAAGGTACCCCATTGTAT
GGGATCTGATCTGGGGCCTCGGTGCACATGCTTTACATGTGTTTAGTCGAGGTTAAAAAAACGTCTAGGC
CCCCCGAACCACGGGGACGTGGTTTTCCTTTGAAAAACACGATGATAATAGGATCGCATGCGGCGCGCCA
CTAGCGCTACCGGACTCAGATCTCGAGCTCAAGCTTCGAATTATCTGCAGAATTCGCCCTTGACGAGTTA
GGGGCTGAATGTTTAGCTCTCTTGCTCCCCTAGGTCCCCAGAGACAAGCTGGATTCCGAGGTCAAGGGCT
CCCTCTCCTCCTGCGCCCCGGCCCGGGCCGAGGAGTCCGACCGTGGAGGGGCGAGCTCGGGAGGAAAGCA
GATGAGGATGGCTCAGTCCAACATGCCCCACAAGTCTGATGTGTTGAGTCAAGATGAACTGCGCAAAAAG
CTATACCAGACGTTTAAGGATCGGGGTGTACTGGACACACTTCAGACCCAACTCCGAAACCAGCTAATTC
ATGAATTGATGCATCCTGTATTGAGTGGAGAAGTGAAGCCGCCATCCATTTCAGTGGAAGGGAGTGCCCT
CCTAATAGGGGCTTCTAACTCGCTGGTGGCAGACCACTTACAAAGATGTGGCTATGAATATTCACTCTCT
GTTTTCTTTCCAGAAAGTGGTTTGGCAAAAGAAAAGATATTTACTATGCAGGATCTACTACAACTCATTC
GGATTAACCCCTCATCCAGTCTCTATAAATCATTGATTTCAGGATTTGATAAAGAAAATAAAAAAAGTTT
TCTTATGAGTTTCTTAAAGGAGTTGGCAGAATATTATCAAGCTAAAGAGAGCTGTGATGCGGAAACTCAG
ACAAGCACCACATTTCCCAGCCAAGTGTCCCTAGCCGAGAAGTTTCAGCTTATTGACGCTCAATTTGCAG
ATGGTTTTCCTCACCGTTCCAAGCTAGAATCTTTAGAGACAAAGTTAAACGAGTATAAGAAAGAAGTACA
ACACCAGCTTCAGGTAGAAATGTGTCATAAGCTGAAGTATTTTAGAGAAGCTGAAATAACAAAAGTTAAG
ATGGAAGAGAGAAGAAAGTATGAAAAGGAATTGGCTGAGTTCCAGAATGAATTTGAAAGAACTTGTCAAG
CAAAAAATGAAGCCCTCATTTCTCAGGAGAAGAATTCTCTGGAAAGAATTAAAAAACACCGAGAGATGGA
ATCAAAAGAAATTTATGCTCAAAGACAGCTTCTACTAAATGATATAGCTTTGCTTAGAGGTAGAGAAGCA
GAGCTGAAGGAGCGAATCGAAACTTTTGAATTGACCCAGAAGCTCCAAGAAGAAAAAATTAAAAGTGAGG
CTGAGGCACTTGAGAGACGGGAACAGAATCTGAAGAATATTGAAGACACCTATGATCAGAAACTCAAAAC
TGAACTGCTAAAGTACCAACTGGAGCTAAAGGATGACTACATCACTAGGACAAATAAACTCCTGGAAGAG
GAAAGGAAGAATAAAGAAAAAACTATTCATTTGCAAGAGGAGCTCACAGTTATTAATTCAAAAAAGGAAG
AACTCAGTAAATCTGTTAAGCATATGAAAGAAGTTGAGCTGGAACTGGAGTCTGTGAAAGCTCAGTTTTT
AGCAATATCAAAACAAAACCACTTGCTGAATGAAAAGGTGAGAGAGATGAGTGATTACTCACAACTGAAA
GAAGAGAAAGTGGAGCTTCAGGCACAAAATAAACTACTTAAACTGCAACTGGAAGAGACTAGGAATGAAA
ACTTACGACTCCTAGACCGCATAACTCAGCCACCTCCTGAGCTTGTGATTTTTCAGAAGGAATTACAGAA
AACAGAAAAGGCTATGGAACTGGAGCACAAGGACTTTGAAACTCATAGGCAGGCTCTTGAGAAACAGCTG
CAGAGTGAAATTGAAAATTCTGCACAGCTAAGGACCCAGATAGCAGAATATGATGCTTCTGTCAAAAGGT
TAACTGTTCAGGTGGCTGAGTTAAAGTCACAACTAAAACAAACTCAGATAGCCCTAGAGAATGAAGTGTA
CCGAAATCCAAAACACTCTCTGATTCATTCCCTGAGTGGCCTCCTATTGAGCGGCAAGATGGCACCCCAC
AGTGAAGATAAAAGTGGGGATTTCTTGAATGTACCCCTTGAACAGAACAAGGTTATAGCAGGTGCAGTTA
TGTCAAGGGTCCCACCTTATGTAAATACAGCAACAGAAGCTAGTTCCCCAGAGTCTGACTTTGAGTTTAT
AGCCAGTAGTACTAAAGCCAAAGTAAGAGAGCTAGAGCAAGAGGCTGAACGCTTGGAAAAGGCATTCAGA
ACTTACTATCAAAGAGCTACTCAGAATCCTTCTACGAGCCCTCAGCCGGCAAAGAGTCCTCCATCTGTAA
ACTCGGTGGCAGCTCTCAGAAGCATAGCTTCCAGTTCCATGGACAGACCTGTTTCTGCAGAGGACAGAGT
TGTCTCGGAACAGCCTCTTGGGGACATGCTGAAGGAAGAAATGAGTGATATGTCCAAAGCATTCATGGGC
AGTGTGGTTTCACGGCCACGCAGGACCTCTTCCTCCACACGCCTCTCCTCTACACCCCATCCAAAATCGA
GAAGAAGTCTTGATAATGAAATGTATCTGGAAGGTCTCGGGAGATTACACATGACTTCCTCCAGCCCTCT
TCTTGACAGAGTTTCTGCATCACCTGCTGCTTCCCCTAGTCCTTGTCCTGAGAGAACAGCCCAGGCGTCA
CCTGTTCCATCTAGGCACAGCTTCTCTGGTCTTCCAGAGCAAAATGCCTGTTTATATCAGAGACAAACTG
AAACGCAAGATAAAAGTGAGCTTTCAAATGTGGACAAGCAATCTTTGAAAGATGAGAAATTTGAACCACC
TTTCAGATGGAACAAGACAGAACAGTTTGAAGCAGAAGGACTCCACCCTGCTGGTGACATGCCTGGAATA
GATTTTGCTGTGGCTACTCAGTCTTCAAGACTCATTTCATACGACTACCCAAGTGCTGTTCAGAGCCAAA
CTGGAGAACAAGACGAACAGGAGCTATGGGAGCTTCACATGAAAGAACGCAGGCAGAGAGAAGAACAAAG
GCATAATGAACGGCAAGAAGCTTTAGAGAGGGAAAGAAGAGAGCTGGGAAAACTAGAGCAGGAGCGGAGG
ATGATTGAAGAGTCACTGAAGATGGAGATGGAAGAAGAATTAGAAAAGAGTGTTCAAGACCAGAAAGACA
AATCAGCTCATTGTGAAAATACTTTAGAAAAATACATGAAAATTATCCAGCAGAGACAGGAAGAATCAAA
TGCAGATAAGAGCTCCAAAAAATCGGGCAAAGAATGCTCACTAGTGGACATGATGATGCCTAGTGACAAG
GATGAAAGTTCTCCAGGATTTTCTCATGAAGAACCAGATGACATGTGGGAGCAAAAGCTCATTTCTGAAG
AGGACTTGTAAAAGGGCGAATTCCAGCACACTGGCGGCCGTTACTAGTGGATCCGCCCCTCTCCCTCCCC
CCCCCCTAACGTTACTGGCCGAAGCCGCTTGGAATAAGGCCGGTGTGCGTTTGTCTATATGTTATTTTCC
ACCATATTGCCGTCTTTTGGCAATGTGAGATCGCTAGCGGATCCACCACCTACAGCCCAGTGGGGTCGCT
CTAGAGCGACCTCGAGGGGGGGCTAGATAAGTAATGATCATAATCAGCCATATCACATCTGTAGAGGTTT
TACTTGCTTTAAAAAACCTCCCACACCTCCCCCTGAACCTGAAACATAAAATGAATGCAATTGTTGTTGT
TAACTTGTTTATTGCAGCTTATAATGGTTACAAATAAAGCAATAGCATCACAAATTTCACAAATAAAGCA
TTTTTTTCACTGCATTCTAGTTGTGGTTTGTCCAAACTCATCAATGTATCTTATCATGTCTAGATCCGGG
GGTACCGCGTCGAGAAGTTCCTATTCCGAAGTTCCTATTCTCTAGAAAGTATAGGAACTTCGTCGACGCG
AATTCGTAATCATGGTCATAGCTGTTTCCTGTGTGAAATTGTTATCCGCTCACAATTCCACACAACATAC
GAGCCGGAAGCATAAAGTGTAAAGCCTGGGGTGCCTAATGAGTGAGCTAACTCACATTAATTGCGTTGCG
CTCACTGCCCGCTTTCCAGTCGGGAAACCTGTCGTGCCAGCTGCATTAATGAATCGGCCAACGCGCGGGG
AGAGGCGGTTTGCGTATTGGGCGCTCTTCCGCTTCCTCGCTCACTGACTCGCTGCGCTCGGTCGTTCGGC
TGCGGCGAGCGGTATCAGCTCACTCAAAGGCGGTAATACGGTTATCCACAGAATCAGGGGATAACGCAGG
AAAGAACATGTGAGCAAAAGGCCAGCAAAAGGCCAGGAACCGTAAAAAGGCCGCGTTGCTGGCGTTTTTC
CATAGGCTCCGCCCCCCTGACGAGCATCACAAAAATCGACGCTCAAGTCAGAGGTGGCGAAACCCGACAG
GACTATAAAGATACCAGGCGTTTCCCCCTGGAAGCTCCCTCGTGCGCTCTCCTGTTCCGACCCTGCCGCT
TACCGGATACCTGTCCGCCTTTCTCCCTTCGGGAAGCGTGGCGCTTTCTCATAGCTCACGCTGTAGGTAT
CTCAGTTCGGTGTAGGTCGTTCGCTCCAAGCTGGGCTGTGTGCACGAACCCCCCGTTCAGCCCGACCGCT
GCGCCTTATCCGGTAACTATCGTCTTGAGTCCAACCCGGTAAGACACGACTTATCGCCACTGGCAGCAGC
CACTGGTAACAGGATTAGCAGAGCGAGGTATGTAGGCGGTGCTACAGAGTTCTTGAAGTGGTGGCCTAAC
TACGGCTACACTAGAAGGACAGTATTTGGTATCTGCGCTCTGCTGAAGCCAGTTACCTTCGGAAAAAGAG
TTGGTAGCTCTTGATCCGGCAAACAAACCACCGCTGGTAGCGGTGGTTTTTTTGTTTGCAAGCAGCAGAT
TACGCGCAGAAAAAAAGGATCTCAAGAAGATCCTTTGATCTTTTCTACGGGGTCTGACGCTCAGTGGAAC
GAAAACTCACGTTAAGGGATTTTGGTCATGAGATTATCAAAAAGGATCTTCACCTAGATCCTTTTAAATT
AAAAATGAAGTTTTAAATCAATCTAAAGTATATATGAGTAAACTTGGTCTGACAGTTACCAATGCTTAAT
CAGTGAGGCACCTATCTCAGCGATCTGTCTATTTCGTTCATCCATAGTTGCCTGACTCCCCGTCGTGTAG
ATAACTACGATACGGGAGGGCTTACCATCTGGCCCCAGTGCTGCAATGATACCGCGAGACCCACGCTCAC
CGGCTCCAGATTTATCAGCAATAAACCAGCCAGCCGGAAGGGCCGAGCGCAGAAGTGGTCCTGCAACTTT
ATCCGCCTCCATCCAGTCTATTAATTGTTGCCGGGAAGCTAGAGTAAGTAGTTCGCCAGTTAATAGTTTG
CGCAACGTTGTTGCCATTGCTACAGGCATCGTGGTGTCACGCTCGTCGTTTGGTATGGCTTCATTCAGCT
CCGGTTCCCAACGATCAAGGCGAGTTACATGATCCCCCATGTTGTGCAAAAAAGCGGTTAGCTCCTTCGG
TCCTCCGATCGTTGTCAGAAGTAAGTTGGCCGCAGTGTTATCACTCATGGTTATGGCAGCACTGCATAAT
TCTCTTACTGTCATGCCATCCGTAAGATGCTTTTCTGTGACTGGTGAGTACTCAACCAAGTCATTCTGAG
AATAGTGTATGCGGCGACCGAGTTGCTCTTGCCCGGCGTCAATACGGGATAATACCGCGCCACATAGCAG
AACTTTAAAAGTGCTCATCATTGGAAAACGTTCTTCGGGGCGAAAACTCTCAAGGATCTTACCGCTGTTG
AGATCCAGTTCGATGTAACCCACTCGTGCACCCAACTGATCTTCAGCATCTTTTACTTTCACCAGCGTTT
CTGGGTGAGCAAAAACAGGAAGGCAAAATGCCGCAAAAAAGGGAATAAGGGCGACACGGAAATGTTGAAT
ACTCATACTCTTCCTTTTTCAATATTATTGAAGCATTTATCAGGGTTATTGTCTCATGAGCGGATACATA
TTTGAATGTATTTAGAAAAATAAACAAATAGGGGTTCCGCGCACATTTCCCCGAAAAGTGCCACCTGACG
TCTAAGAAACCATTATTATCATGACATTAACCTATAAAAATAGGCGTATCACGAGGCCCTTTCGTCTCGC
GCGTTTCGGTGATGACGGTGAAAACCTCTGACACATGCAGCTCCCGGAGACGGTCACAGCTTGTCTGTAA
GCGGATGCCGGGAGCAGACAAGCCCGTCAGGGCGCGTCAGCGGGTGTTGGCGGGTGTCGGGGCTGGCTTA
ACTATGCGGCATCAGAGCAGATTGTACTGAGAGTGCACCATATGCGGTGTGAAATACCGCACAGATGCGT
AAGGAGAAAATACCGCATCAGGCGCCATTCGCCATTCAGGCTGCGCAACTGTTGGGAAGGGCGATCGGTG
CGGGCCTCTTCGCTATTACGCCAGCTGGCGAAAGGGGGATGTGCTGCAAGGCGATTAAGTTGGGTAACGC
CAGGGTTTTCCCAGTCACGACGTTGTAAAACGACGGCCAGTGCCAAGCTT
Features (pLannotate 1.2.2; 22 found; start..end, strand, type, name):
    529..562     +  protein_bind   lox66: Right element (RE) mutant of loxP (Araki et al., 2010). Cre-mediated recombination occurs in the 8-bp core sequence (GCATACAT). Cre recombinase
    745..830     +  misc_feature   En2 SA (fragment): splice acceptor from the mouse Engrailed 2 gene (Skarnes et al., 1992)
    860..878     -  promoter       chicken β-actin promoter (fragment): contains a 21-bp deletion relative to the standard chicken β-actin promoter
    876..1448    +  misc_feature   IRES: internal ribosome entry site (IRES) of the encephalomyocarditis virus (EMCV)
   1471..1512    +  misc_feature   MCS (fragment): multiple cloning site
   1688..4738    +  CDS            Ofd1: OFD1_MOUSE - Experimental evidence at protein level: Swiss-Prot protein existence level 1. Component of the centrioles controlling mother and daughter centrioles length. Recruits to the centriole IFT88 and centriole distal appendage-specific proteins including CEP164. Involved in the biogenesis of the cilium, a centriole-associated function. The cilium is a cell surface projection found in many vertebrate cells required to transduce signals important for development and tissue homeostasis. Plays an important role in development by regulating Wnt signaling and the specification of the left-righ
   4739..4768    +  CDS            Myc: Myc (human c-Myc proto-oncogene) epitope tag
   4816..4929    +  misc_feature   IRES (fragment): internal ribosome entry site (IRES) of the encephalomyocarditis virus (EMCV)
   4977..4993    +  misc_feature   MCS (fragment): pBluescript multiple cloning site
   5004..5089    +  CDS            large T antigen (fragment): large T antigen from SV40 (simian virus 40)
   5112..5233    +  polyA_signal   SV40 poly(A) signal: SV40 polyadenylation signal
   5264..5311    +  protein_bind   FRT: FLP-mediated recombination occurs in the 8-bp core sequence TCTAGAAA (Turan and Bode, 2011). FLP recombinase from the Saccharomyces cerevisiae 2μ plasmid
   5359..5375    -  protein_bind   lac operator: The lac repressor binds to the lac operator to inhibit transcription in E. coli. This inhibition can be relieved by adding lactose or isopropyl-β-D-thiogalactopyranoside (IPTG). lac repressor encoded by lacI
   5383..5413    -  promoter       lac promoter: promoter for the E. coli lac operon
   5428..5449    -  protein_bind   CAP binding site: CAP binding activates transcription in the presence of cAMP. E. coli catabolite activator protein
   5462..5554    -  CDS            lacI (fragment): lac repressor; lacI; The lac repressor binds to the lac operator to inhibit transcription in E. coli. This inhibition can be relieved by adding lactose or isopropyl-β-D-thiogalactopyranoside (IPTG).
   5737..6325    -  rep_origin     ori: high-copy-number ColE1/pMB1/pBR322/pUC origin of replication
   6496..7356    -  CDS            AmpR: β-lactamase; bla; confers resistance to ampicillin, carbenicillin, and related antibiotics
   7357..7461    -  promoter       AmpR promoter: bla
   7556..7591    +  CDS            rop (fragment): Rop protein, which maintains plasmids at low copy number; rop
   7693..7792    +  misc_feature   bom (fragment): basis of mobility region from pBR322
   7798..7952    -  CDS            lacZα (fragment): LacZα fragment of β-galactosidase; lacZ fragment
