[The description below was written by a language model from this plasmid's Addgene catalogue record and pLannotate feature annotations shown in this document.]
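Description:
pFloxin-IRES-Ofd1-Myc-G139S is a pBluescript-derived mouse targeting / Cre-lox plasmid of about 8 kb, propagated in E. coli through a ColE1/pUC-type origin and selected with ampicillin (AmpR with its bla promoter). The catalogue lists it as low copy and calls for a recombination-deficient host strain, although the annotated origin is of the high-copy type. Remnants of the lac promoter/operator, lacZα, rop and bom are backbone residue.

The payload is a promoterless, integration-dependent expression cassette. A lox66 site, a half-mutant loxP variant used for directional and essentially irreversible Cre-mediated insertion when paired with a complementary mutant lox site, sits upstream of a fragment of the mouse Engrailed-2 splice acceptor. This is followed by an EMCV IRES, the mouse Ofd1 coding sequence fused at its C terminus to a Myc epitope tag, an SV40 polyadenylation signal and a single FRT site. No complete eukaryotic promoter is annotated; only a very short chicken β-actin match and a second partial IRES fragment appear. The arrangement therefore implies that, after Cre-driven insertion at a compatible lox site in the genome, the splice acceptor captures the host locus transcript and the IRES directs translation of Ofd1-Myc from it. The record does not state the recipient locus or cell line.

The Ofd1 insert carries a glycine-to-serine substitution at residue 139, a missense change reported in patients with oral-facial-digital syndrome type 1. Ofd1 is a centriolar protein that controls centriole length and distal appendage recruitment and is needed for cilium formation. The construct is thus suited to expressing a tagged disease allele in mouse cells to test its effect on centriole structure and ciliogenesis, with the Myc tag allowing detection and localisation.
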