Addgene plasmid #24576: pFloxin-IRES-Ofd1-Myc-G139S
Depositing lab: Jeremy Reiter. Depositing organization: University of California, San Francisco (UCSF). Publication: Ofd1, a human disease gene, regulates the length and distal structure of centrioles. Singla V, Romaguera-Ros M, Garcia-Verdugo JM, Reiter JF. Dev Cell. 2010 Mar 16. 18(3):410-24. 10.1016/j.devcel.2009.12.022 PubMed 20230748.
Backbone
  Vector backbone: pBluescript
  Backbone size w/o insert (bp): 4873
  Vector type: Mouse Targeting, Cre/Lox
Growth in bacteria
  Bacterial resistance: Ampicillin, 100 μg/mL
  Growth temperature: 37°C
  Growth strain: Stbl2
  Growth instructions: Stbl2 (Invitrogen) or other RecA- strain 37 degrees in LB media
  Copy number: Low Copy
Gene/Insert
  Gene/Insert name: Ofd1
  Species: M. musculus (mouse)
  Insert size (bp): 3087
  Mutation: Glycine 139 changed to serine (codon GGT to AGT)
  GenBank ID: NM_177429
  Entrez Gene: Ofd1 (a.k.a. ORF2, Cxorf5, DXGgc7e)
  Tag / fusion protein: Myc (C terminal on insert)
  Cloning method: Restriction Enzyme
  Sequencing primers: 5′ tcggtgcacatgctttacat
Terms and licenses: Academic/Nonprofit Terms; Industry Terms: Not Available to Industry
Depositor comments: Mutation reported in: Clinical, molecular, and genotype-phenotype correlation studies from 25 cases of oral-facial-digital syndrome type 1: a French and Belgian collaborative study. Thauvin-Robinet C, Cossée M, Cormier-Daire V, Van Maldergem L, Toutain A, Alembik Y, Bieth E, Layet V, Parent P, David A, Goldenberg A, Mortier G, Héron D, Sagot P, Bouvier AM, Huet F, Cusin V, Donzel A, Devys D, Teyssier JR, Faivre L. J Med Genet. 2006 Jan;43(1):54-61.PMID: 16397067
How to cite: pFloxin-IRES-Ofd1-Myc-G139S was a gift from Jeremy Reiter (Addgene plasmid # 24576 ; http://n2t.net/addgene:24576 ; RRID:Addgene_24576)
