>Addgene plasmid #24576 | pFloxin-IRES-Ofd1-Myc-G139S | addgene partial sequence | sequence record 30510 | 24576 with IRES-F
TCCCCATTGTATGGGATCTGATCTGGGGCCTCGGTGCACATGCTTTACATGTGTTTAGTCGAGGTTAAAA
AAACGTCTAGGCCCCCCGAACCACGGGGACGTGGTTTTCCTTTGAAAAACACGATGATAATAGGATCGCA
TGCGGCGCGCCACTAGCGCTACCGGACTCAGATCTCGAGCTCAAGCTTCGAATTATCTGCAGAATTCGCC
CTTGACGAGTTAGGGGCTGAATGTTTAGCTCTCTTGCTCCCCTAGGTCCCCAGAGACAAGCTGGATTCCG
AGGTCAAGGGCTCCCTCTCCTCCTGCGCCCCGGCCCGGGCCGAGGAGTCCGACCGTGGAGGGGCGAGCTC
GGGAGGAAAGCAGATGAGGATGGCTCAGTCCAACATGCCCCACAAGTCTGATGTGTTGAGTCAAGATGAA
CTGCGCAAAAAGCTATACCAGACGTTTAAGGATCGGGGTGTACTGGACACACTTCAGACCCAACTCCGAA
ACCAGCTAATTCATGAATTGATGCATCCTGTATTGAGTGGAGAAGTGAAGCCGCCATCCATTTCAGTGGA
AGGGAGTGCCCTCCTAATAGGGGCTTCTAACTCGCTGGTGGCAGACCACTTACAAAGATGTGGCTATGAA
TATTCACTCTCTGTTTTCTTTCCAGAAAGTGGTTTGGCAAAAGAAAAGATATTTACTATGCAGGATCTAC
TACAACTCATTCGGATTAACCCCTCATCCAGTCTCTATAAATCATTGATTTCAGGATTTGATAAAGAAAA
TAAAAAAAGTTTTCTTATGAGTTTCTTAAAGGAGTTGGCAGAATATTATCAAGCTAAAGAGAGCTGTGAT
GCGGAAACTCAGACAAGCACCACATTTCCCAGCCAAGTGTCCCTAGCCGA
