>Addgene plasmid #24576 | pFloxin-IRES-Ofd1-Myc-G139S | addgene partial sequence | sequence record 30511 | 24576 with lac_promoter
GCTATGACATGATTACGAATTCGCGTCGACGAAGTTCCTATACTTTCTAGAGAATAGGAACTTCGGAATA
GGAACTTCTCGACGCGGTACCCCCGGATCTAGACATGATAAGATACATTGATGAGTTTGGACAAACCACA
ACTAGAATGCAGTGAAAAAAATGCTTTATTTGTGAAATTTGTGATGCTATTGCTTTATTTGTAACCATTA
TAAGCTGCAATAAACAAGTTAACAACAACAATTGCATTCATTTTATGTTTCAGGTTCAGGGGGAGGTGTG
GGAGGTTTTTTAAAGCAAGTAAAACCTCTACAGATGTGATATGGCTGATTATGATCATTACTTATCTAGC
CCCCCCTCGAGGTCGCTCTAGAGCGACCCCACTGGGCTGTAGGTGGTGGATCCGCTAGCGATCTCACATT
GCCAAAAGACGGCAATATGGTGGAAAATAACATATAGACAAACGCACACCGGCCTTATTCCAAGCGGCTT
CGGCCAGTAACGTTAGGGGGGGGGGAGGGAGAGGGGCGGATCCACTAGTAACGGCCGCCAGTGTGCTGGA
ATTCGCCCTTTTACAAGTCCTCTTCAGAAATGAGCTTTTGCTCCCACATGTCATCTGGTTCTTCATGAGA
AAATCCTGGAGAACTTTCATCCTTGTCACTAGGCATCATCATGTCCACTAGTGAGCATTCTTTGCCCGAT
TTTTTGGAGCTCTTATCTGCATTTGATTCTTCCTGTCTCTGCTGGATAATTTTCA
